>Addgene plasmid #132271 | pDONR221-NIPAL4 | addgene full sequence | sequence record 262985 | Addgene NGS Result
CTTTCCTGCGTTATCCCCTGATTCTGTGGATAACCGTATTACCGCCTTTGAGTGAGCTGATACCGCTCGC
CGCAGCCGAACGACCGAGCGCAGCGAGTCAGTGAGCGAGGAAGCGGAAGAGCGCCCAATACGCAAACCGC
CTCTCCCCGCGCGTTGGCCGATTCATTAATGCAGCTGGCACGACAGGTTTCCCGACTGGAAAGCGGGCAG
TGAGCGCAACGCAATTAATACGCGTACCGCTAGCCAGGAAGAGTTTGTAGAAACGCAAAAAGGCCATCCG
TCAGGATGGCCTTCTGCTTAGTTTGATGCCTGGCAGTTTATGGCGGGCGTCCTGCCCGCCACCCTCCGGG
CCGTTGCTTCACAACGTTCAAATCCGCTCCCGGCGGATTTGTCCTACTCAGGAGAGCGTTCACCGACAAA
CAACAGATAAAACGAAAGGCCCAGTCTTCCGACTGAGCCTTTCGTTTTATTTGATGCCTGGCAGTTCCCT
ACTCTCGCGTTAACGCTAGCATGGATGTTTTCCCAGTCACGACGTTGTAAAACGACGGCCAGTCTTAAGC
TCGGGCCCCAAATAATGATTTTATTTTGACTGATAGTGACCTGTTCGTTGCAACACATTGATGAGCAATG
CTTTTTTATAATGCCAACTTTGTACAAAAAAGCAGGCTCCACCATGCCTGGCGACAGCTCCCCAGGCACC
CTGCCTCTGTGGGATGCATCTCTGAGCCCACCTCTGGGACCTGACCCAGGAGGCTTCTCTAGGGCAAGCC
ACGCAGGCGATAAGTCTAGACCACCAGCACCTGAGCTGGGAAGCCCAGGAGCCGTGCGGCCCAGAGTGGG
CTCCTGCGCCCCCGGCCCTATGGAGCTGCGGGTGTCCAACACCTCTTGTGAGAATGGCTCTCTGCTGCAC
CTGTACTGCTCTAGCCAGGAGGTGCTGTGCCAGATCGTGAACGACCTGTCCCCTGAGGTGCCATCTAATG
CCACATTCCACAGCTGGCAGGAGAGGATCCGCCAGAACTACGGCTTTTATATCGGCCTGGGCCTGGCCTT
CCTGTCCTCTTTTCTGATCGGCAGCAGCGTGATCCTGAAGAAGAAGGGCCTGCTGAGGCTGGTGGCAACC
GGAGCAACAAGGGCAGTGGACGGCGGCTTCGGCTACCTGAAGGATGCCATGTGGTGGGCAGGCTTTCTGA
CCATGGCAGCAGGAGAGGTGGCAAACTTCGGAGCCTATGCCTTTGCCCCTGCAACCGTCGTGACACCACT
GGGCGCCCTGTCTGTGCTGATCAGCGCCATCCTGTCTAGCTATTTCCTGAGAGAGAGCCTGAATCTGCTG
GGCAAGCTGGGATGCGTGATCTGCGTGGCAGGATCCACCGTGATGGTCATCCACGCCCCAGAGGAGGAGA
AGGTGACCACAATCATGGAGATGGCCTCTAAGATGAAGGATACAGGCTTCATCGTGTTTGCCGTGCTGCT
GCTGGTGAGCTGCCTGATCCTGATCTTCGTGATCGCCCCCCGGTACGGCCAGAGAAACATCCTGATCTAT
ATCATCATCTGTAGCGTGATCGGAGCCTTTTCCGTGGCAGCAGTGAAGGGACTGGGAATCACCATCAAGA
ATTTCTTTCAGGGACTGCCAGTGGTGAGGCACCCACTGCCCTACATCCTGAGCCTGATCCTGGCCCTGTC
CCTGTCTACCCAGGTGAACTTCCTGAATCGCGCCCTGGATATCTTCAACACATCCCTGGTGTTTCCTATC
TACTACGTGTTCTTCACCACAGTGGTGGTGACATCCTCTATCATCCTGTTCAAGGAGTGGTATAGCATGT
CCGCCGTGGACATCGCAGGCACCCTGAGCGGCTTTGTGACAATCATCCTGGGCGTGTTCATGCTGCACGC
CTTTAAGGACCTGGATATCAGCTGCGCCTCCCTGCCCCACATGCACAAGAATCCTCCACCATCCCCTGCA
CCAGAGCCAACCGTGATCAGGCTGGAGGACAAGAACGTGCTGGTGGATAATATCGAGCTGGCCTCCACAA
GCTCCCCAGAGGAGAAGCCCAAGGTGTTTATCATCCACTCTGACCCAGCTTTCTTGTACAAAGTTGGCAT
TATAAGAAAGCATTGCTTATCAATTTGTTGCAACGAACAGGTCACTATCAGTCAAAATAAAATCATTATT
TGCCATCCAGCTGATATCCCCTATAGTGAGTCGTATTACATGGTCATAGCTGTTTCCTGGCAGCTCTGGC
CCGTGTCTCAAAATCTCTGATGTTACATTGCACAAGATAAAAATATATCATCATGAACAATAAAACTGTC
TGCTTACATAAACAGTAATACAAGGGGTGTTATGAGCCATATTCAACGGGAAACGTCGAGGCCGCGATTA
AATTCCAACATGGATGCTGATTTATATGGGTATAAATGGGCTCGCGATAATGTCGGGCAATCAGGTGCGA
CAATCTATCGCTTGTATGGGAAGCCCGATGCGCCAGAGTTGTTTCTGAAACATGGCAAAGGTAGCGTTGC
CAATGATGTTACAGATGAGATGGTCAGACTAAACTGGCTGACGGAATTTATGCCTCTTCCGACCATCAAG
CATTTTATCCGTACTCCTGATGATGCATGGTTACTCACCACTGCGATCCCCGGAAAAACAGCATTCCAGG
TATTAGAAGAATATCCTGATTCAGGTGAAAATATTGTTGATGCGCTGGCAGTGTTCCTGCGCCGGTTGCA
TTCGATTCCTGTTTGTAATTGTCCTTTTAACAGCGATCGCGTATTTCGTCTCGCTCAGGCGCAATCACGA
ATGAATAACGGTTTGGTTGATGCGAGTGATTTTGATGACGAGCGTAATGGCTGGCCTGTTGAACAAGTCT
GGAAAGAAATGCATAAACTTTTGCCATTCTCACCGGATTCAGTCGTCACTCATGGTGATTTCTCACTTGA
TAACCTTATTTTTGACGAGGGGAAATTAATAGGTTGTATTGATGTTGGACGAGTCGGAATCGCAGACCGA
TACCAGGATCTTGCCATCCTATGGAACTGCCTCGGTGAGTTTTCTCCTTCATTACAGAAACGGCTTTTTC
AAAAATATGGTATTGATAATCCTGATATGAATAAATTGCAGTTTCATTTGATGCTCGATGAGTTTTTCTA
ATCAGAATTGGTTAATTGGTTGTAACACTGGCAGAGCATTACGCTGACTTGACGGGACGGCGCAAGCTCA
TGACCAAAATCCCTTAACGTGAGTTACGCGTCGTTCCACTGAGCGTCAGACCCCGTAGAAAAGATCAAAG
GATCTTCTTGAGATCCTTTTTTTCTGCGCGTAATCTGCTGCTTGCAAACAAAAAAACCACCGCTACCAGC
GGTGGTTTGTTTGCCGGATCAAGAGCTACCAACTCTTTTTCCGAAGGTAACTGGCTTCAGCAGAGCGCAG
ATACCAAATACTGTTCTTCTAGTGTAGCCGTAGTTAGGCCACCACTTCAAGAACTCTGTAGCACCGCCTA
CATACCTCGCTCTGCTAATCCTGTTACCAGTGGCTGCTGCCAGTGGCGATAAGTCGTGTCTTACCGGGTT
GGACTCAAGACGATAGTTACCGGATAAGGCGCAGCGGTCGGGCTGAACGGGGGGTTCGTGCACACAGCCC
AGCTTGGAGCGAACGACCTACACCGAACTGAGATACCTACAGCGTGAGCTATGAGAAAGCGCCACGCTTC
CCGAAGGGAGAAAGGCGGACAGGTATCCGGTAAGCGGCAGGGTCGGAACAGGAGAGCGCACGAGGGAGCT
TCCAGGGGGAAACGCCTGGTATCTTTATAGTCCTGTCGGGTTTCGCCACCTCTGACTTGAGCGTCGATTT
TTGTGATGCTCGTCAGGGGGGCGGAGCCTATGGAAAAACGCCAGCAACGCGGCCTTTTTACGGTTCCTGG
CCTTTTGCTGGCCTTTTGCTCACATGTT
Features (pLannotate 1.2.2; 10 found; start..end, strand, type, name):
    121..213     +  CDS            lacI (fragment): lac repressor; lacI; The lac repressor binds to the lac operator to inhibit transcription in E. coli. This inhibition can be relieved by adding lactose or isopropyl-β-D-thiogalactopyranoside (IPTG).
    268..295     -  terminator     rrnB T2 terminator: transcription terminator T2 from the E. coli rrnB gene
    427..470     +  terminator     rrnB T1 terminator: Escherichia coli rrnB; transcription terminator T1 from the E. coli rrnB gene
    517..553     -  CDS            lacZα (fragment): LacZα fragment of β-galactosidase; lacZ fragment
    569..668     +  protein_bind   attL1: mutant version of attL; recombination site for the Gateway® LR reaction LR Clonase™
    674..2071    +  CDS            NIPAL4: NIPA4_HUMAN - Also known as ICHN, NIPA4. Experimental evidence at protein level: Swiss-Prot protein existence level 1. Acts as a Mg(2+) transporter. Can also transport other divalent cations such as Ba(2+), Mn(2+), Sr(2+) and Co(2+) but to a much less extent than Mg(2+) (By similarity). May be a receptor for ligands (trioxilins A3 and B3) from the hepoxilin pathway. From Homo sapiens (Human).
   2073..2172    -  protein_bind   attL2: mutant version of attL; recombination site for the Gateway® LR reaction LR Clonase™
   2190..2208    -  promoter       T7 promoter: promoter for bacteriophage T7 RNA polymerase
   2342..3151    +  CDS            KanR: aminoglycoside phosphotransferase; aph(3')-Ia; confers resistance to kanamycin in bacteria or G418 (Geneticin®) in eukaryotes
   3298..3886    +  rep_origin     ori: high-copy-number ColE1/pMB1/pBR322/pUC origin of replication
