[The description below was written by a language model from this plasmid's Addgene catalogue record and pLannotate feature annotations shown in this document.]
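Description:
pDONR221-NIPAL4 is a Gateway entry clone built on the pDONR221 backbone, carrying a codon-optimized open reading frame for human NIPAL4 (also known as ichthyin, ICHYN or ARCI6). It was deposited as part of a consortium collection of solute carrier and related transporter clones. The sequenced plasmid is 3,948 nt. It is maintained in E. coli through a high-copy ColE1/pUC-type origin of replication and selected with kanamycin via an aminoglycoside phosphotransferase (KanR) gene.

The 1,398 bp NIPAL4 coding sequence sits between attL1 and attL2, the recombination sites produced when an insert is captured in a donor vector. These sites allow directional, in-frame transfer of the ORF into any attR-containing destination vector by an LR Clonase reaction. The encoded protein is annotated as a magnesium transporter that can carry other divalent cations to a much lesser extent, and it may act as a receptor for hepoxilin-pathway ligands. Upstream of the cassette, rrnB T1 and T2 terminators shield the insert from read-through transcription originating in the backbone. A T7 promoter lies just beyond attL2, oriented toward the insert on the reverse strand. The short lacI and lacZα matches are backbone fragments rather than functional genes, and M13 forward and reverse primer sites are listed for sequencing the insert.

Although the catalogue classifies it as a mammalian expression vector, the feature table shows no eukaryotic promoter or polyadenylation signal, and no tags or reporters are annotated. The plasmid therefore serves as a shuttle source of the NIPAL4 ORF for subcloning into custom expression vectors, as the stated purpose indicates.
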