Addgene plasmid #132271: pDONR221-NIPAL4
Purpose: Gateway entry clone with codon-optimized ORF sequence for subcloning into custom expression vectors
Depositing lab: RESOLUTE Consortium & Giulio Superti-Furga. Depositing organization: CeMM Research Center for Molecular Medicine. Publication: The RESOLUTE consortium: unlocking SLC transporters for drug discovery. Superti-Furga G, Lackner D, Wiedmer T, Ingles-Prieto A, Barbosa B, Girardi E, Goldmann U, Gurtl B, Klavins K, Klimek C, Lindinger S, Lineiro-Retes E, Muller AC, Onstein S, Redinger G, Reil D, Sedlyarov V, Wolf G, Crawford M, Everley R, ... Steppan CM. Nat Rev Drug Discov. 2020 Jul;19(7):429-430. doi: 10.1038/d41573-020-00056-6. PubMed 32265506.
Backbone
  Vector backbone: pDONR221
  Backbone manufacturer: Thermo Fisher Scientific
  Backbone size w/o insert (bp): 2550
  Vector type: Mammalian Expression
Growth in bacteria
  Bacterial resistance: Kanamycin, 50 μg/mL
  Growth temperature: 37°C
  Growth strain: Stbl3
  Copy number: High Copy
Gene/Insert
  Gene/Insert name: NIPAL4 (alt name: ICHYN)
  Species: H. sapiens (human)
  Insert size (bp): 1398
  Entrez Gene: NIPAL4 (a.k.a. ARCI6, ICHTHYIN, ICHYN)
  Cloning method: Gateway Cloning
  Sequencing primers: 5′ M13-fwd; 3′ M13-rev
Terms and licenses: Academic/Nonprofit Terms; Industry Terms
Depositor comments: For more information on the full Resolute plasmid collection, please see www.addgene.org/depositor-collections/re-solute/. Please provide your feedback on this plasmid to the RESOLUTE consortium by filling out their RESOLUTE repository feedback form: https://forms.office.com/Pages/ResponsePage.aspx?id=0e05yklzmkS7rjFGQL4N7z4feCLQvEJAmVcOCM_u885UN1JJRko0Ukg4TVQwNTZLOUxPQVJWT1NHUCQlQCN0PWcu
How to cite: pDONR221-NIPAL4 was a gift from RESOLUTE Consortium & Giulio Superti-Furga (Addgene plasmid # 132271 ; http://n2t.net/addgene:132271 ; RRID:Addgene_132271)
