>Addgene plasmid #132271 | pDONR221-NIPAL4 | depositor partial sequence | sequence record 253942 | Codon-optimized ORF of NIPAL4
ATGCCTGGCGACAGCTCCCCAGGCACCCTGCCTCTGTGGGATGCATCTCTGAGCCCACCTCTGGGACCTG
ACCCAGGAGGCTTCTCTAGGGCAAGCCACGCAGGCGATAAGTCTAGACCACCAGCACCTGAGCTGGGAAG
CCCAGGAGCCGTGCGGCCCAGAGTGGGCTCCTGCGCCCCCGGCCCTATGGAGCTGCGGGTGTCCAACACC
TCTTGTGAGAATGGCTCTCTGCTGCACCTGTACTGCTCTAGCCAGGAGGTGCTGTGCCAGATCGTGAACG
ACCTGTCCCCTGAGGTGCCATCTAATGCCACATTCCACAGCTGGCAGGAGAGGATCCGCCAGAACTACGG
CTTTTATATCGGCCTGGGCCTGGCCTTCCTGTCCTCTTTTCTGATCGGCAGCAGCGTGATCCTGAAGAAG
AAGGGCCTGCTGAGGCTGGTGGCAACCGGAGCAACAAGGGCAGTGGACGGCGGCTTCGGCTACCTGAAGG
ATGCCATGTGGTGGGCAGGCTTTCTGACCATGGCAGCAGGAGAGGTGGCAAACTTCGGAGCCTATGCCTT
TGCCCCTGCAACCGTCGTGACACCACTGGGCGCCCTGTCTGTGCTGATCAGCGCCATCCTGTCTAGCTAT
TTCCTGAGAGAGAGCCTGAATCTGCTGGGCAAGCTGGGATGCGTGATCTGCGTGGCAGGATCCACCGTGA
TGGTCATCCACGCCCCAGAGGAGGAGAAGGTGACCACAATCATGGAGATGGCCTCTAAGATGAAGGATAC
AGGCTTCATCGTGTTTGCCGTGCTGCTGCTGGTGAGCTGCCTGATCCTGATCTTCGTGATCGCCCCCCGG
TACGGCCAGAGAAACATCCTGATCTATATCATCATCTGTAGCGTGATCGGAGCCTTTTCCGTGGCAGCAG
TGAAGGGACTGGGAATCACCATCAAGAATTTCTTTCAGGGACTGCCAGTGGTGAGGCACCCACTGCCCTA
CATCCTGAGCCTGATCCTGGCCCTGTCCCTGTCTACCCAGGTGAACTTCCTGAATCGCGCCCTGGATATC
TTCAACACATCCCTGGTGTTTCCTATCTACTACGTGTTCTTCACCACAGTGGTGGTGACATCCTCTATCA
TCCTGTTCAAGGAGTGGTATAGCATGTCCGCCGTGGACATCGCAGGCACCCTGAGCGGCTTTGTGACAAT
CATCCTGGGCGTGTTCATGCTGCACGCCTTTAAGGACCTGGATATCAGCTGCGCCTCCCTGCCCCACATG
CACAAGAATCCTCCACCATCCCCTGCACCAGAGCCAACCGTGATCAGGCTGGAGGACAAGAACGTGCTGG
TGGATAATATCGAGCTGGCCTCCACAAGCTCCCCAGAGGAGAAGCCCAAGGTGTTTATCATCCACTCT
